>Addgene plasmid #80132 | Pu.1 NGFR | addgene full sequence | sequence record 153284 | Addgene assembled full plasmid sequence
TAAAGATACCAGGCGTTTCCCCCTGGAAGCTCCCTCGTGCGCTCTCCTGTTCCGACCCTGCCGCTTACCG
GATACCTGTCCGCCTTTCTCCCTTCGGGAAGCGTGGCGCTTTCTCATAGCTCACGCTGTAGGTATCTCAG
TTCGGTGTAGGTCGTTCGCTCCAAGCTGGGCTGTGTGCACGAACCCCCCGTTCAGCCCGACCGCTGCGCC
TTATCCGGTAACTATCGTCTTGAGTCCAACCCGGTAAGACACGACTTATCGCCACTGGCAGCAGCCACTG
GTAACAGGATTAGCAGAGCGAGGTATGTAGGCGGTGCTACAGAGTTCTTGAAGTGGTGGCCTAACTACGG
CTACACTAGAAGAACAGTATTTGGTATCTGCGCTCTGCTGAAGCCAGTTACCTTCGGAAAAAGAGTTGGT
AGCTCTTGATCCGGCAAACAAACCACCGCTGGTAGCGGTGGTTTTTTTGTTTGCAAGCAGCAGATTACGC
GCAGAAAAAAAGGATCTCAAGAAGATCCTTTGATCTTTTCTACGGGGTCTGACGCTCAGTGGAACGAAAA
CTCACGTTAAGGGATTTTGGTCATGAGATTATCAAAAAGGATCTTCACCTAGATCCTTTTAAATTAAAAA
TGAAGTTTTAAATCAATCTAAAGTATATATGAGTAAACTTGGTCTGACAGTTACCAATGCTTAATCAGTG
AGGCACCTATCTCAGCGATCTGTCTATTTCGTTCATCCATAGTTGCCTGACTCCCCGTCGTGTAGATAAC
TACGATACGGGAGGGCTTACCATCTGGCCCCAGTGCTGCAATGATACCGCGAGACCCACGCTCACCGGCT
CCAGATTTATCAGCAATAAACCAGCCAGCCGGAAGGGCCGAGCGCAGAAGTGGTCCTGCAACTTTATCCG
CCTCCATCCAGTCTATTAATTGTTGCCGGGAAGCTAGAGTAAGTAGTTCGCCAGTTAATAGTTTGCGCAA
CGTTGTTGCCATTGCTACAGGCATCGTGGTGTCACGCTCGTCGTTTGGTATGGCTTCATTCAGCTCCGGT
TCCCAACGATCAAGGCGAGTTACATGATCCCCCATGTTGTGCAAAAAAGCGGTTAGCTCCTTCGGTCCTC
CGATCGTTGTCAGAAGTAAGTTGGCCGCAGTGTTATCACTCATGGTTATGGCAGCACTGCATAATTCTCT
TACTGTCATGCCATCCGTAAGATGCTTTTCTGTGACTGGTGAGTACTCAACCAAGTCATTCTGAGAATAG
TGTATGCGGCGACCGAGTTGCTCTTGCCCGGCGTCAATACGGGATAATACCGCGCCACATAGCAGAACTT
TAAAAGTGCTCATCATTGGAAAACGTTCTTCGGGGCGAAAACTCTCAAGGATCTTACCGCTGTTGAGATC
CAGTTCGATGTAACCCACTCGTGCACCCAACTGATCTTCAGCATCTTTTACTTTCACCAGCGTTTCTGGG
TGAGCAAAAACAGGAAGGCAAAATGCCGCAAAAAAGGGAATAAGGGCGACACGGAAATGTTGAATACTCA
TACTCTTCCTTTTTCAATATTATTGAAGCATTTATCAGGGTTATTGTCTCATGAGCGGATACATATTTGA
ATGTATTTAGAAAAATAAACAAATAGGGGTTCCGCGCACATTTCCCCGAAAAGTGCCACCTGACGTCTAA
GAAACCATTATTATCATGACATTAACCTATAAAAATAGGCGTATCACGAGGCCCTTTCGTCTCGCGCGTT
TCGGTGATGACGGTGAAAACCTCTGACACATGCAGCTCCCGGAGACGGTCACAGCTTGTCTGTAAGCGGA
TGCCGGGAGCAGACAAGCCCGTCAGGGCGCGTCAGCGGGTGTTGGCGGGTGTCGGGGCTGGCTTAACTAT
GCGGCATCAGAGCAGATTGTACTGAGAGTGCACCATATGCGGTGTGAAATACCGCACAGATGCGTAAGGA
GAAAATACCGCATCAGGCGCCATTCGCCATTCAGGCTGCGCAACTGTTGGGAAGGGCGATCGGTGCGGGC
CTCTTCGCTATTACGCCAGCTGGCGAAAGGGGGATGTGCTGCAAGGCGATTAAGTTGGGTAACGCCAGGG
TTTTCCCAGTCACGACGTTGTAAAACGACGGCGCAAGGAATGGTGCATGCAAGGAGATGGCGCCCAACAG
TCCCCCGGCCACGGGGCCTGCCACCATACCCACGCCGAAACAAGCGCTCATGAGCCCGAAGTGGCGAGCC
CGATCTTCCCCATCGGTGATGTCGGCGATATAGGCGCCAGCAACCGCACCTGTGGCGCCGGTGATGCCGG
CCACGATGCGTCCGGCGTAGAGGCGATTAGTCCAATTTGTTAAAGACAGGATATCAGTGGTCCAGGCTCT
AGTTTTGACTCAACAATATCACCAGCTGAAGCCTATAGAGTACGAGCCATAGATAAAATAAAAGATTTTA
TTTAGTCTCCAGAAAAAGGGGGGAATGAAAGACCCCACCTGTAGGTTTGGCAAGCTAGCTTAAGTAACGC
CATTTTGCAAGGCATGGAAAATACATAACTGAGAATAGAGAAGTTCAGATCAAGGTTAGGAACAGAGAGA
CAGCAGAATATGGGCCAAACAGGATATCTGTGGTAAGCAGTTCCTGCCCCGGCTCAGGGCCAAGAACAGA
TGGTCCCCAGATGCGGTCCCGCCCTCAGCAGTTTCTAGAGAACCATCAGATGTTTCCAGGGTGCCCCAAG
GACCTGAAATGACCCTGTGCCTTATTTGAACTAACCAATCAGTTCGCTTCTCGCTTCTGTTCGCGCGCTT
CTGCTCCCCGAGCTCAATAAAAGAGCCCACAACCCCTCACTCGGCGCGCCAGTCCTCCGATAGACTGCGT
CGCCCGGGTACCCGTATTCCCAATAAAGCCTCTTGCTGTTTGCATCCGAATCGTGGACTCGCTGATCCTT
GGGAGGGTCTCCTCAGATTGATTGACTGCCCACCTCGGGGGTCTTTCATTTGGAGGTTCCACCGAGATTT
GGAGACCCCTGCCCAGGGACCACCGACCCCCCCGCCGGGAGGTAAGCTGGCCAGCGGTCGTTTCGTGTCT
GTCTCTGTCTTTGTGCGTGTTTGTGCCGGCATCTAATGTTTGCGCCTGCGTCTGTACTAGTTAGCTAACT
AGCTCTGTATCTGGCGGACCCGTGGTGGAACTGACGAGTTCTGAACACCCGGCCGCAACCCTGGGAGACG
TCCCAGGGACTTTGGGGGCCGTTTTTGTGGCCCGACCTGAGGAAGGGAGTCGATGTGGAATCCGACCCCG
TCAGGATATGTGGTTCTGGTAGGAGACGAGAACCTAAAACAGTTCCCGCCTCCGTCTGAATTTTTGCTTT
CGGTTTGGAACCGAAGCCGCGCGTCTTGTCTGCTGCAGCGCTGCAGCATCGTTCTGTGTTGTCTCTGTCT
GACTGTGTTTCTGTATTTGTCTGAAAATTAGGGCCAGACTGTTACCACTCCCTTAAGTTTGACCTTAGGT
CACTGGAAAGATGTCGAGCGGATCGCTCACAACCAGTCGGTAGATGTCAAGAAGAGACGTTGGGTTACCT
TCTGCTCTGCAGAATGGCCAACCTTTAACGTCGGATGGCCGCGAGACGGCACCTTTAACCGAGACCTCAT
CACCCAGGTTAAGATCAAGGTCTTTTCACCTGGCCCGCATGGACACCCAGACCAGGTCCCCTACATCGTG
ACCTGGGAAGCCTTGGCTTTTGACCCCCCTCCCTGGGTCAAGCCCTTTGTACACCCTAAGCCTCCGCCTC
CTCTTCCTCCATCCGCCCCGTCTCTCCCCCTTGAACCTCCTCGTTCGACCCCGCCTCGATCCTCCCTTTA
TCCAGCCCTCACTCCTTCTCTAGGCGCCGGAATTAGATCTCACATGTTACAGGCGTGCAAAATGGAAGGG
TTTTCCCTCACCGCCCCTCCATCGGATGACTTGGTTACTTACGATTCAGAGCTATACCAACGTCCAATGC
ATGACTACTACTCCTTCGTGGGCAGCGATGGAGAAAGCCATAGCGATCACTACTGGGATTTCTCCGCACA
CCATGTCCACAACAACGAGTTTGAGAACTTCCCTGAGAACCACTTCACAGAGCTGCAGAGCGTGCAGCCC
CCGCAGCTACAGCAGCTCTATCGCCACATGGAGCTGGAACAGATGCACGTCCTCGATACTCCCATGGTGC
CACCCCACACCGGCCTCAGTCACCAGGTTTCCTACATGCCCCGGATGTGCTTCCCTTATCAAACCTTGTC
CCCAGCCCACCAGCAGAGCTCAGATGAGGAGGAGGGTGAGAGGCAGAGCCCTCCCCTGGAGGTGTCTGAT
GGAGAAGCTGATGGCTTGGAGCCTGGGCCAGGTCTTCTGCACGGGGAGACAGGCAGCAAGAAAAAGATTC
GCCTGTACCAGTTCCTGCTGGACCTGCTGCGCAGCGGCGACATGAAGGACAGCATCTGGTGGGTGGACAA
GGACAAAGGTACCTTCCAGTTCTCGTCCAAGCACAAGGAGGCGCTGGCGCACCGCTGGGGCATCCAGAAG
GGCAACCGCAAGAAGATGACCTACCAGAAGATGGCGCGCGCGCTGCGCAACTACGGCAAGACAGGCGAGG
TGAAGAAAGTCAAGAAGAAGCTCACCTACCAGTTCAGCGGCGAGGTGCTGGGCCGTGGGGGCCTGGCCGA
GCGGCGCCTCCCGCCCCACTGATCGCGGCCGCTACGTAAATTGAATTCCGCCCCCCCCCCCTAACGTTAC
TGGCCGAAGCCGCTTGGAATAAGGCCGGTGTGCGTTTGTCTATATGTTATTTTCCACCATATTGCCGTCT
TTTGGCAATGTGAGGGCCCGGAAACCTGGCCCTGTCTTCTTGACGAGCATTCCTAGGGGTCTTTCCCCTC
TCGCCAAAGGAATGCAAGGTCTGTTGAATGTCGTGAAGGAAGCAGTTCCTCTGGAAGCTTCTTGAAGACA
AACAACGTCTGTAGCGACCCTTTGCAGGCAGCGGAACCCCCCACCTGGCGACAGGTGCCTCTGCGGCCAA
AAGCCACGTGTATAAGATACACCTGCAAAGGCGGCACAACCCCAGTGCCACGTTGTGAGTTGGATAGTTG
TGGAAAGAGTCAAATGGCTCTCCTCAAGCGTATTCAACAAGGGGCTGAAGGATGCCCAGAAGGTACCCCA
TTGTATGGGATCTGATCTGGGGCCTCGGTGCACATGCTTTACATGTGTTTAGTCGAGGTTAAAAAAACGT
CTAGGCCCCCCGAACCACGGGGACGTGGTTTTCCTTTGAAAAACACGATGATAATATGGCCACAACCATG
GACGGGCCGCGCCTGCTGCTGTTGCTGCTTCTGGGGGTGTCCCTTGGAGGTGCCAAGGAGGCATGCCCCA
CAGGCCTGTACACACACAGCGGTGAGTGCTGCAAAGCCTGCAACCTGGGCGAGGGTGTGGCCCAGCCTTG
TGGAGCCAACCAGACCGTGTGTGAGCCCTGCCTGGACAGCGTGACGTTCTCCGACGTGGTGAGCGCGACC
GAGCCGTGCAAGCCGTGCACCGAGTGCGTGGGGCTCCAGAGCATGTCGGCGCCGTGCGTGGAGGCCGACG
ACGCCGTGTGCCGCTGCGCCTACGGCTACTACCAGGATGAGACGACTGGGCGCTGCGAGGCGTGCCGCGT
GTGCGAGGCGGGCTCGGGCCTCGTGTTCTCCTGCCAGGACAAGCAGAACACCGTGTGCGAGGAGTGCCCC
GACGGCACGTATTCCGACGAGGCCAACCACGTGGACCCGTGCCTGCCCTGCACCGTGTGCGAGGACACCG
AGCGCCAGCTCCGCGAGTGCACACGCTGGGCCGACGCCGAGTGCGAGGAGATCCCTGGCCGTTGGATTAC
ACGGTCCACACCCCCAGAGGGCTCGGACAGCACAGCCCCCAGCACCCAGGAGCCTGAGGCACCTCCAGAA
CAAGACCTCATAGCCAGCACGGTGGCAGGTGTGGTGACCACAGTGATGGGCAGCTCCCAGCCCGTGGTGA
CCCGAGGCACCACCGACAACCTCATCCCTGTCTATTGCTCCATCCTGGCTGCTGTGGTTGTGGGCCTTGT
GGCCTACATAGCCTTCAAGAGGTGGAACAGTCATCGATATCCTCGAGGTCACCGCGGTCTAGAGTCGACC
TGCAGCCAAGCTTATCGATAAAATAAAAGATTTTATTTAGTCTCCAGAAAAAGGGGGGAATGAAAGACCC
CACCTGTAGGTTTGGCAAGCTAGCTTAAGTAACGCCATTTTGCAAGGCATGGAAAATACATAACTGAGAA
TAGAGAAGTTCAGATCAAGGTTAGGAACAGAGAGACAGCAGAATATGGGCCAAACAGGATATCTGTGGTA
AGCAGTTCCTGCCCCGGCTCAGGGCCAAGAACAGATGGTCCCCAGATGCGGTCCCGCCCTCAGCAGTTTC
TAGAGAACCATCAGATGTTTCCAGGGTGCCCCAAGGACCTGAAATGACCCTGTGCCTTATTTGAACTAAC
CAATCAGTTCGCTTCTCGCTTCTGTTCGCGCGCTTCTGCTCCCCGAGCTCAATAAAAGAGCCCACAACCC
CTCACTCGGCGCGCCAGTCCTCCGATAGACTGCGTCGCCCGGGTACCCGTGTATCCAATAAACCCTCTTG
CAGTTGCATCCGACTTGTGGTCTCGCTGTTCCTTGGGAGGGTCTCCTCTGAGTGATTGACTACCCGTCAG
CGGGGGTCTTTCATGGGTAACAGTTTCTTGAAGTTGGAGAACAACATTCTGAGGGTAGGAGTCGAATATT
AAGTAATCCTGACTCAATTAGCCACTGTTTTGAATCCACATACTCCAATACTCCTGAAATAGTTCATTAT
GGACAGCGCAGAAAGAGCTGGGGAGAATTGTGAAATTGTTATCCGCTCACAATTCCACACAACATACGAG
CCGGAAGCATAAAGTGTAAAGCCTGGGGTGCCTAATGAGTGAGCTAACTCACATTAATTGCGTTGCGCTC
ACTGCCCGCTTTCCAGTCGGGAAACCTGTCGTGCCAGCTGCATTAATGAATCGGCCAACGCGCGGGGAGA
GGCGGTTTGCGTATTGGGCGCTCTTCCGCTTCCTCGCTCACTGACTCGCTGCGCTCGGTCGTTCGGCTGC
GGCGAGCGGTATCAGCTCACTCAAAGGCGGTAATACGGTTATCCACAGAATCAGGGGATAACGCAGGAAA
GAACATGTGAGCAAAAGGCCAGCAAAAGGCCAGGAACCGTAAAAAGGCCGCGTTGCTGGCGTTTTTCCAT
AGGCTCCGCCCCCCTGACGAGCATCACAAAAATCGACGCTCAAGTCAGAGGTGGCGAAACCCGACAGGAC
TA
Features (pLannotate 1.2.2; 20 found; start..end, strand, type, name):
    681..1541    -  CDS            AmpR: β-lactamase; bla; confers resistance to ampicillin, carbenicillin, and related antibiotics
   1542..1646    -  promoter       AmpR promoter: bla
   1741..1776    +  CDS            rop (fragment): Rop protein, which maintains plasmids at low copy number; rop
   1878..1977    +  misc_feature   bom (fragment): basis of mobility region from pBR322
   1983..2132    -  CDS            lacZα (fragment): LacZα fragment of β-galactosidase; lacZ fragment
   2132..2333    -  CDS            TcR (fragment): tetracycline efflux protein; tet; confers resistance to tetracycline
   2334..2432    +  CDS            env (fragment): murine leukemia virus gPr80 envelope polyprotein precursor; env; proteolytically cleaved into gp70SU and p15TM subunits
   2474..2990    +  LTR            5' LTR: 5' long terminal repeat from murine embryonic stem cell virus
   3054..3395    +  misc_feature   MESV Ψ: packaging signal of murine embryonic stem cell virus
   3462..3878    +  CDS            gag (truncated): truncated Moloney murine leukemia virus (MMLV) gag gene lacking the start codon
   3894..4709    +  CDS            Spi1: SPI1_MOUSE - Also known as Sfpi-1, Sfpi1. Experimental evidence at protein level: Swiss-Prot protein existence level 1. Binds to the PU-box, a purine-rich DNA sequence (5'-GAGGAA- 3') that can act as a lymphoid-specific enhancer. This protein is a transcriptional activator that may be specifically involved in the differentiation or activation of macrophages or B-cells. Also binds RNA and may modulate pre-mRNA splicing. From Mus musculus (Mouse).
   4842..5304    +  misc_feature   IRES: internal ribosome entry site (IRES) of the encephalomyocarditis virus (EMCV)
   5318..6121    +  CDS            NGFR (fragment): TNR16_HUMAN - Also known as TNFRSF16. Experimental evidence at protein level: Swiss-Prot protein existence level 1. Low affinity receptor which can bind to NGF, BDNF, NTF3, and NTF4. Forms a heterodimeric receptor with SORCS2 that binds the precursor forms of NGF, BDNF and NTF3 with high affinity, and has much lower affinity for mature NGF and BDNF (PubMed:24908487). Plays an important role in differentiation and survival of specific neuronal populations during development (By similarity). Can mediate cell survival as well as cell death of neural cells. Plays a role in the inactivation of RHOA
   6148..6165    +  misc_feature   MCS (fragment): pUC18/19 multiple cloning site
   6220..6734    +  LTR            3' LTR: 3' long terminal repeat from murine embryonic stem cell virus
   6896..6912    -  protein_bind   lac operator: The lac repressor binds to the lac operator to inhibit transcription in E. coli. This inhibition can be relieved by adding lactose or isopropyl-β-D-thiogalactopyranoside (IPTG). lac repressor encoded by lacI
   6920..6950    -  promoter       lac promoter: promoter for the E. coli lac operon
   6965..6986    -  protein_bind   CAP binding site: CAP binding activates transcription in the presence of cAMP. E. coli catabolite activator protein
   6999..7091    -  CDS            lacI (fragment): lac repressor; lacI; The lac repressor binds to the lac operator to inhibit transcription in E. coli. This inhibition can be relieved by adding lactose or isopropyl-β-D-thiogalactopyranoside (IPTG).
   7274..510     -  rep_origin     ori (across the origin): high-copy-number ColE1/pMB1/pBR322/pUC origin of replication
