[The description below was written by a language model from this plasmid's Addgene catalogue record and pLannotate feature annotations shown in this document.]
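Description:
Pu.1 NGFR is a 7,352-nt gammaretroviral mammalian expression plasmid built on an MSCV-type IRES-NGFR backbone and intended for overexpression of the mouse transcription factor PU.1 (gene Spi1). It is propagated in E. coli through a ColE1/pUC-type origin of replication and selected with ampicillin via the β-lactamase gene and its native promoter. The remaining bacterial annotations (fragments of rop, bom, lacZα, TcR and lacI, plus a lac promoter/operator and CAP site) are non-functional remnants of earlier cloning vectors rather than working parts.

The retroviral cassette is flanked by 5' and 3' long terminal repeats from murine embryonic stem cell virus. Downstream of the 5' LTR lie the MESV Ψ packaging signal and a truncated gag segment lacking its start codon, which together promote encapsidation of the genomic RNA when the plasmid is introduced into a packaging cell line that supplies the viral proteins in trans. No separate internal promoter is annotated, so expression in transduced cells is presumably driven by the 5' LTR. The single transcript is bicistronic: the Spi1 coding sequence comes first, followed by an EMCV IRES that allows cap-independent translation of a human NGFR fragment. Although the catalogue lists IRES-Ngfr under tags, NGFR is made as a separate protein rather than fused to PU.1. In vectors of this type, such an NGFR fragment normally serves as a surface marker, letting transduced cells be identified or sorted by antibody staining. The associated publication concerns PU.1, Notch and Gata3 in a lymphomyeloid developmental switch, consistent with forced PU.1 expression in haematopoietic progenitor cells.
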