Addgene plasmid #80132: Pu.1 NGFR
Purpose: overexpression of Pu.1
Depositing lab: Ellen Rothenberg. Depositing organization: California Institute of Technology. Publication: Architecture of a lymphomyeloid developmental switch controlled by PU.1, Notch and Gata3. Del Real MM, Rothenberg EV. Development. 2013 Mar;140(6):1207-19. doi: 10.1242/dev.088559. PubMed 23444353.
Backbone
  Vector backbone: NGFR
  Backbone manufacturer: Warren Pear (Addgene plasmid # 27489)
  Vector type: Mammalian Expression, Retroviral
Growth in bacteria
  Bacterial resistance: Ampicillin, 100 μg/mL
  Growth temperature: 37°C
  Growth strain: NEB Stable
  Copy number: Unknown
Gene/Insert
  Gene/Insert name: Pu.1
  Species: M. musculus (mouse)
  Entrez Gene: Spi1 (a.k.a. Dis-1, Dis1, PU.1, Sfpi-1, Sfpi1, Spi-1, Tcfpu1, Tfpu.1)
  Tag / fusion protein: IRES-Ngfr (C terminal on backbone)
  Cloning method: Unknown
  Sequencing primers: 5′ pLXSN5'; 3′ pCDH-rev
Terms and licenses: Academic/Nonprofit Terms; Industry Terms: Not Available to Industry
How to cite: Pu.1 NGFR was a gift from Ellen Rothenberg (Addgene plasmid # 80132 ; http://n2t.net/addgene:80132 ; RRID:Addgene_80132)
