>Addgene plasmid #80132 | Pu.1 NGFR | addgene partial sequence | sequence record 153281 | pLXSN5 5'-CCCTTGAACCTCCTCGTTCGACC-3'
CCTCCCTTTATCCAGCCCTCACTCCTTCTCTAGGCGCCGGAATTAGATCTCACATGTTACAGGCGTGCAA
AATGGAAGGGTTTTCCCTCACCGCCCCTCCATCGGATGACTTGGTTACTTACGATTCAGAGCTATACCAA
CGTCCAATGCATGACTACTACTCCTTCGTGGGCAGCGATGGAGAAAGCCATAGCGATCACTACTGGGATT
TCTCCGCACACCATGTCCACAACAACGAGTTTGAGAACTTCCCTGAGAACCACTTCACAGAGCTGCAGAG
CGTGCAGCCCCCGCAGCTACAGCAGCTCTATCGCCACATGGAGCTGGAACAGATGCACGTCCTCGATACT
CCCATGGTGCCACCCCACACCGGCCTCAGTCACCAGGTTTCCTACATGCCCCGGATGTGCTTCCCTTATC
AAACCTTGTCCCCAGCCCACCAGCAGAGCTCAGATGAGGAGGAGGGTGAGAGGCAGAGCCCTCCCCTGGA
GGTGTCTGATGGAGAAGCTGATGGCTTGGAGCCTGGGCCAGGTCTTCTGCACGGGGAGACAGGCAGCAAG
AAAAAGATTCGCCTGTACCAGTTCCTGCTGGACCTGCTGCGCAGCGGCGACATGAAGGACAGCATCTGGT
GGGTGGACAAGGACAAAGGTACCTTCCAGTTCTCGTCCAAGCACAAGGAGGCGCTGGCGCACCGCTGGGG
CATCCAGAAGGGCAACCGCAAGAAGATGACCTACCAGAAGATGGCGCGCGCGCTGCGCAACTACGGCAAG
ACAGGCGAGGTGAAGAAAGTCAAGAAGAAGCTCACCTACCAGTTCAGCGGCGAGGTGCTGGGCCGTGGGG
GCCTGGCCGAGCGGCGCCTCCCGCCCCACTGATCGCGGCCGCTACGTAAATTGAATTCCGCCCCCCC
