>Addgene plasmid #80132 | Pu.1 NGFR | addgene partial sequence | sequence record 153283 | IRES-F 5'-TGGCTCTCCTCAAGCGTATT-3'
CCAGAAGGTACCCCATTGTATGGGATCTGATCTGGGGCCTCGGTGCACATGCTTTACATGTGTTTAGTCG
AGGTTAAAAAAACGTCTAGGCCCCCCGAACCACGGGGACGTGGTTTTCCTTTGAAAAACACGATGATAAT
ATGGCCACAACCATGGACGGGCCGCGCCTGCTGCTGTTGCTGCTTCTGGGGGTGTCCCTTGGAGGTGCCA
AGGAGGCATGCCCCACAGGCCTGTACACACACAGCGGTGAGTGCTGCAAAGCCTGCAACCTGGGCGAGGG
TGTGGCCCAGCCTTGTGGAGCCAACCAGACCGTGTGTGAGCCCTGCCTGGACAGCGTGACGTTCTCCGAC
GTGGTGAGCGCGACCGAGCCGTGCAAGCCGTGCACCGAGTGCGTGGGGCTCCAGAGCATGTCGGCGCCGT
GCGTGGAGGCCGACGACGCCGTGTGCCGCTGCGCCTACGGCTACTACCAGGATGAGACGACTGGGCGCTG
CGAGGCGTGCCGCGTGTGCGAGGCGGGCTCGGGCCTCGTGTTCTCCTGCCAGGACAAGCAGAACACCGTG
TGCGAGGAGTGCCCCGACGGCACGTATTCCGACGAGGCCAACCACGTGGACCCGTGCCTGCCCTGCACCG
TGTGCGAGGACACCGAGCGCCAGCTCCGCGAGTGCACACGCTGGGCCGACGCCGAGTGCGAGGAGATCCC
TGGCCGTTGGATTACACGGTCCACACCCCCAGAGGGCTCGGACAGCACAGCCCCCAGCACCCAGGAGCCT
GAGGCACCTCCAGAACAAGACCTCATAGCCAGCACGGTGGCAGGTGTGGTGACCACAGTGATGGGCAGCT
CCCAGCCCGTGGTGACCCGAGGCACCACCGACAACCTCATCCCTGTCTATTGCTCCATCCTGGCTGCTGT
GGTTGTGGGCCTTGTGGCCTACATAGCCTTCAAGAGGTGGAACAGTCATCGATATCCTCGAGGTCACCG
